>Addgene plasmid #48814 | pGGA003 | depositor full sequence | sequence record 71196 | Full Sequence
GACGAAAGGGCCTCGTGATACGCCTATTTTTATAGGTTAATGTCATGATAATAATGGTTTCTTAGACGTC
AGGTGGCACTTTTCGGGGAAATGTGCGCGGAACCCCTATTTGTTTATTTTTCTAAATACATTCAAATATG
TATCCGCTCATGAGACAATAACCCTGATAAATGCTTCAATAATATTGAAAAAGGAAGAGTATGAGTATTC
AACATTTCCGTGTCGCCCTTATTCCCTTTTTTGCGGCATTTTGCCTTCCTGTTTTTGCTCACCCAGAAAC
GCTGGTGAAAGTAAAAGATGCTGAAGATCAGTTGGGTGCACGAGTGGGTTACATCGAACTGGATCTCAAC
AGCGGTAAGATCCTTGAGAGTTTTCGCCCCGAAGAACGTTTTCCAATGATGAGCACTTTTAAAGTTCTGC
TATGTGGCGCGGTATTATCCCGTATTGACGCCGGGCAAGAGCAACTCGGTCGCCGCATACACTATTCTCA
GAATGACTTGGTTGAGTACTCACCAGTCACAGAAAAGCATCTTACGGATGGCATGACAGTAAGAGAATTA
TGCAGTGCTGCCATAACCATGAGTGATAACACTGCGGCCAACTTACTTCTGACAACGATCGGAGGACCGA
AGGAGCTAACCGCTTTTTTGCACAACATGGGGGATCATGTAACTCGCCTTGATCGTTGGGAACCGGAGCT
GAATGAAGCCATACCAAACGACGAGCGTGACACCACGATGCCTGTAGCAATGGCAACAACGTTGCGCAAA
CTATTAACTGGCGAACTACTTACTCTAGCTTCCCGGCAACAATTAATAGACTGGATGGAGGCGGATAAAG
TTGCAGGACCACTTCTGCGCTCGGCCCTTCCGGCTGGCTGGTTTATTGCTGATAAATCTGGAGCCGGTGA
GCGTGGCTCTCGAGGTATCATTGCAGCACTGGGGCCAGATGGTAAGCCCTCCCGTATCGTAGTTATCTAC
ACGACGGGGAGTCAGGCAACTATGGATGAACGAAATAGACAGATCGCTGAGATAGGTGCCTCACTGATTA
AGCATTGGTAACTGTCAGACCAAGTTTACTCATATATACTTTAGATTGATTTAAAACTTCATTTTTAATT
TAAAAGGATCTAGGTGAAGATCCTTTTTGATAATCTCATGACCAAAATCCCTTAACGTGAGTTTTCGTTC
CACTGAGCGTCAGACCCCGTAGAAAAGATCAAAGGATCTTCTTGAGATCCTTTTTTTCTGCGCGTAATCT
GCTGCTTGCAAACAAAAAAACCACCGCTACCAGCGGTGGTTTGTTTGCCGGATCAAGAGCTACCAACTCT
TTTTCCGAAGGTAACTGGCTTCAGCAGAGCGCAGATACCAAATACTGTTCTTCTAGTGTAGCCGTAGTTA
GGCCACCACTTCAAGAACTCTGTAGCACCGCCTACATACCTCGCTCTGCTAATCCTGTTACCAGTGGCTG
CTGCCAGTGGCGATAAGTCGTGTCTTACCGGGTTGGACTCAAGACGATAGTTACCGGATAAGGCGCAGCG
GTCGGGCTGAACGGGGGGTTCGTGCACACAGCCCAGCTTGGAGCGAACGACCTACACCGAACTGAGATAC
CTACAGCGTGAGCTATGAGAAAGCGCCACGCTTCCCGAAGGGAGAAAGGCGGACAGGTATCCGGTAAGCG
GCAGGGTCGGAACAGGAGAGCGCACGAGGGAGCTTCCAGGGGGAAACGCCTGGTATCTTTATAGTCCTGT
CGGGTTTCGCCACCTCTGACTTGAGCGTCGATTTTTGTGATGCTCGTCAGGGGGGCGGAGCCTATGGAAA
AACGCCAGCAACGCGGCCTTTTTACGGTTCCTGGCCTTTTGCTGGCCTTTTGCTCACATGTTCTTTCCTG
CGTTATCCCCTGATTCTGTGGATAACCGTATTACCGCCTTTGAGTGAGCTGATACCGCTCGCCGCAGCCG
AACGACCGAGCGCAGCGAGTCAGTGAGCGAGGAAGCGGAAGAGCGCCCAATACGCAAACCGCCTCTCCCC
GCGCGTTGGCCGATTCATTAATGCAGCTGGCACGACAGGTTTCCCGACTGGAAAGCGGGCAGTGAGCGCA
ACGCAATTAATGTGAGTTAGCTCACTCATTAGGCACCCCAGGCTTTACACTTTATGCTTCCGGCTCGTAT
GTTGTGTGGAATTGTGAGCGGATAACAATTTCACACGAGCTATTTAGGTGACACTATAGAAGTGAAGCTT
GGTCTCAACCTCCCATGTTTACGTTTACGTTCACGTTAATGTCGTAGATATACAGACATAATATCTTGCC
GAAAAATAAATTAAAGAAGTAAATAAAAAAAACCTAACAGAATTATATATGCAAACAACAAAGCATATAG
AAAAGTAAATTAAGAAACATTTTAAAAAGAATATAGTATTGTATTTTACATAAATATTTCTATAAATTAA
TATTCATTAACTTATACAATAAATTAATATTAATTTATAGGATAAATTAATATCACTATAAATTGATAAA
ATTTCATGGTCCCAACATTATTAATTTATAAAGTTTCTACTGTAGTTTTAATTCATGTGCATAGTAGTTT
ATAGTTTCTACTTCTTCTTAAAGAATTTCAATAAAATAGTTATATAAATCTCAGATATCATTAGTATTTA
TATCCTACTATATTATTTGGGAAGTACATTTTAAATCTAACCTTAATTTTTGTAATTAATTACATGACAA
TGCCATTAAAAAAAATTAATCAAAAGAAAATTTTTTAATAACGTCATTAAGGTTACCAAAATCATTTAAC
GACAATATTTATCTCTTAATTATAGGGCTTATTGGATCTAAAGACGGGTCATTAAAGATTTTCTAAACTG
AAGCAAAATATACCGAATATTCAAATATCTATCTGTTACCAAATTATAAACAAATAAGTTCATATTTAAT
TTTTTATATACGAAATCAATTAAATCTTAATCACATAAAAATTAACACAAAAAAAAGTATTCAACAATTA
AAAAATTATCAAATCTCTGTGTTATAGAAGTTTTTATACTATATTCGAATAAAGTGTAATATACCTTTTC
AATTTGTATTCTTTAACTAATTTAAGCTAACTAATATATTTGCTAATCTTATACCTATCAAAACCGACTA
TCTTTTCTTATCTTTATAGTATTTTTGCAAGACTTTTAGGTGGATTTGGGTTAAAGTGCATTCGGGTCAT
ATGGTACATTCCTTATTAAATAAATATGGTGCACTCCTATGTTATTAGCTAAAATGTTTAGATTATAATT
TAGAGTCATATCATAAATAAAATTAATATTAATAAAATAAATGGCTTTTTGGCAAGACGGATCTGGAGGG
ACGGGTTTTTGAATCAACATTAATAAAAAAGTAAAATATAATTAATCCACCGTTTCAATACGGGTTAAAT
CTTTAATCTTTTTTTTTTTAAGACCACTAATATTAAACATATCAAATCATCCTAATTTAGAAAAGAGTAT
ATAAAACTAAAAATGTTATGTGGTATGTATAATGTTACTATATATAAAATTAAAGTATAAAATATAAATG
TATTAGAGAATGATAAAATTTTCAAAACTTATATATATAATAAATAATTCTTAAATTTTAAAAATTACTA
CTTTAAAAAAAATCAAGGGACGGGTAAAGAAATTACAGAACGGGTTTTATTTTGGAATTGGGTTATATGG
TAGATGTATTTTAATCAATATTTAGAATATTTATAAAATTTTATTAATATGTTGTTTTGATAAGAGTTAA
AAACTTCAGTTTTTTAACAATTGTCTAATGTATTCGTGGTATAGTGTTACTTAATAACAATTATAAACTG
TAAAATATAAATATTTTATAAAAATAAAATTAGCAAGTTTTAATATATATTACCTTTAAAAAATAAATCG
TCCCGCGTTATATCGCGGGTTAAAATCTAGTCGATTTATATTTACAAGATCTTAGGTTGAAAATAACATA
CAAACTACCTTCGTCTATAAATTAAATATAAATTGGCATAATATCTGGAAAATTTCTTACAATCAAGTCA
TGACGATTGACGAATATTGAAAGCTCAAACACTAATGTTGTACGTTGATGAACTAATTAAAAATTCAATA
AATGCTCTAAACATATAAACAGTGTAACGTAAGGTGTAAATAGCGAATAACATATGACAGACTGAATATA
AGGCTCGGATCGTAGAGGGGACCATGTTCCAAACCCAATTTTCCCCCATTAATTTCCGGGAAACCAAAAT
AATAAAAGCTAATTATAAACGTTTTCATGAAATTAGGGCAAAAGTACAAACTGAAACTAATGATGCCCTA
AATGAAAATGAAATCTCTGCAATAAAGAAGAGTGGCTTTAGGGGCCACGTAGACATTAGTTACAAAAGCT
CTGCGTCTTTTAGCCCTCTGCCTCTTCAACAGTACTTTACGACAATGAAAAAGATCGTGATGCGTAAATT
AAGATCCCCTGTTTCTCACTGCATGCTCGTTACCGTACGTACTCATAGGAGTTTATAAATCAAAGGGCCT
ATAGAGAGTATTCTAAGTAGCAACCACTACGTAAAGTTTTACCAAAAAAAAAAACCAGTATGTAAATGTG
ACCATATGTTCATGTAGTTGCTTGTGTACATCTTTTTTTTTTTTTTTAACTTCAAACTTTATGCTTTATT
ATAGTGAAGAAGTATAATCCTCATGGAGTGTACATCTATATATACACTGCATACGCATGTAGAGTAACAA
GACATTCTTTGTTTCTTGTCAAAAGACATTCACAATCCAACTAGAGATATGATTTTATCATTTGTTAGTT
AGTTTATAGTTTGGTGACTTGGTGTAATCTCCTAGTTGGATAAAAATATTGGACCGTTGATTCGATAGAA
ATGCCAAACGACATTACAAATCGGATATATCGATTGGATGGAATCCAAAAGTTTATCCAATATAATCGAC
TAAAGTTAAAAAATGAGTAATCCACCAGTCTAACTAAATACTTTCTTTACCAACAAAAATTTGGGATACA
ACTGAGTTTATTTAGGTGATAAAAGATTATAAGACTTAACCTTTTAACAAAAAAAATTTTTTAAGACTTC
AATCCTTAGATTGTTTTCCAAATATTAATAGTTACAATAGTTAGTTTGTAAAACCTATTTTTAATTTTCC
GATACTCTTTGCACGTTGTGTTGAATCCGAGAAATCATGGGGGCTATATAAACAAAACTATACTATGAAA
TAGCCAAGCAACTTCAGTGATCGGATCTTTGGTTTTTTATTTTAAAAAAAATAAATATTTTATCAGCCGT
ATCTTCAGGGCCATTCCCCATAAAAACTATAATAGCTTCTATGAAATTTGTAGATTCCTAAAAAAATCTT
TATATATCTTTTATATACAATATGTGGCTGTTACGTAGAACAATAAGACTATACAAAAGTTGGGTATTGT
TCCTTTTCAATTACAAAAGTCATATTCACTAAAACAAAGCCCTTCAAACTTTTTAAAAAAAATGAATAAA
TCACGCATTTATACAAAAAGATCCATCCATGCTCCTATAAATTCGAGCATATAATTAACTAAAGAATACT
CAACATGTTCATAAGTACACCTGTCTTCACACTCGTTTCACACATTGTAATTGACATAAATTTTAATATC
TTTTAAAGCAAAGCATAAGTAAAATTATATAGAGTATTTCTTCAACACATTTCCGGACGATATCACCACG
AAAAATATCCTATATCACCTATGTGTCATGACTCATGACCATAAGGAAGGAAAAATGTATTTTTATGATC
AAACGGTTTTCACTTTTTTTATTATTCATTCTAGAAAAAAATTATAATCGTTTTCTTTCATTCCTACGAT
ACAATAATTCATAACGATCTTTTAGAATTTTTGTTTTGTTTTCTGTGTGTATGGGTAAATATCTTTCATA
CGTAGACAGATACATAACAATTAAAGCTGGTGAAGTAATAATTGTGAAGAGACAGAGAAATTGAAAAAAG
AGAGTTTGTTTTTCGTCTAAGTAAATACCGATGATGCCCTCACCTTTCTAATTCCCTCCTTTGTCCCTTT
CCATTTTCATGTTTATTTCTAACTTCTCTGTCCCTTTCAATCCTTCTCCACCAGATATCCTCTGATTCGA
TCCCCCACAAATTTTTTCATAAAAATTATTATTATTCTCACTAAAACTCTCAAGAGTAGTTTCGATTTTT
CCTCTGAATAAAAAAAAATCAAATAATATATTTGACAAGAGAATTTCCTTCCTAAACATAACATTTTATT
TGAATGTTAATTCAATTGATTATTTTTCTTTCTTATATCCTTTTCTTTGGCAAAATTTATTTCTTATATC
CAAGCACATTTTTCAATAGGGTTTTGTATGTATGAAATCATATCTACATGCATAAAAGAATAATATAGTG
AATAACTGATTTTCTAGAATATTGTAAAACCTTCTTTTTGGGTCCCCATTTATATATATAACTCAATACC
TTACTATCTCTCTATATATATATAATCTTCTCTCTCACACAAAACCTAAAATCTCTTTACTACCAGCAAG
TTGTTTTCTTGCTAACTTCAAACTTCTCTTTCTCTTGTTCCTCTCTAAGTCTTGATCTTATTTACCGTTA
ACTTTGTGAACAAAAGTCGAATCAAACACACAACATGAGACCGAATTCTCGCCCTATAGTGAGTCGTATT
ACCTGGCCGTCGTTTTACAACGTCGTGACTGGGAAAACCCTGGCGTTACCCAACTTAATCGCCTTGCAGC
ACATCCCCCTTTCGCCAGCTGGCGTAATAGCGAAGAGGCCCGCACCGATCGCCCTTCCCAACAGTTGCGC
AGCCTGAATGGCGAATGGCGCCTGATGCGGTATTTTCTCCTTACGCATCTGTGCGGTATTTCACACCGCA
TATGGTGCACTCTCAGTACAATCTGCTCTGATGCCGCATAGTTAAGCCAGCCCCGACACCCGCCAACACC
CGCTGACGCGCCCTGACGGGCTTGTCTGCTCCCGGCATCCGCTTACAGACAAGCTGTGACCGTCTCCGGG
AGCTGCATGTGTCAGAGGTTTTCACCGTCATCACCGAAACGCGCGA
Features (pLannotate 1.2.2; 12 found; start..end, strand, type, name):
     96..200     +  promoter       AmpR promoter: bla
    201..1061    +  CDS            AmpR: β-lactamase; bla; confers resistance to ampicillin, carbenicillin, and related antibiotics
   1232..1820    +  rep_origin     ori: high-copy-number ColE1/pMB1/pBR322/pUC origin of replication
   2003..2095    +  CDS            lacI (fragment): lac repressor; lacI; The lac repressor binds to the lac operator to inhibit transcription in E. coli. This inhibition can be relieved by adding lactose or isopropyl-β-D-thiogalactopyranoside (IPTG).
   2108..2129    +  protein_bind   CAP binding site: CAP binding activates transcription in the presence of cAMP. E. coli catabolite activator protein
   2144..2174    +  promoter       lac promoter: promoter for the E. coli lac operon
   2182..2198    +  protein_bind   lac operator: The lac repressor binds to the lac operator to inhibit transcription in E. coli. This inhibition can be relieved by adding lactose or isopropyl-β-D-thiogalactopyranoside (IPTG). lac repressor encoded by lacI
   2212..2230    +  promoter       SP6 promoter: promoter for bacteriophage SP6 RNA polymerase
   6703..6721    -  promoter       T7 promoter: promoter for bacteriophage T7 RNA polymerase
   6723..6875    +  CDS            lacZα (fragment): LacZα fragment of β-galactosidase; lacZ fragment
   6881..6980    -  misc_feature   bom (fragment): basis of mobility region from pBR322
   7082..1       -  CDS            rop (fragment) (across the origin): Rop protein, which maintains plasmids at low copy number; rop
