[The description below was written by a language model from this plasmid's Addgene catalogue record and pLannotate feature annotations shown in this document.]
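Description:
pGGA003 is a GreenGate entry module, a Golden Gate-compatible cloning vector built on a pUC19 backbone that supplies the Arabidopsis thaliana WUSCHEL (WUS, At2g17950) promoter as a reusable part for assembling plant transformation constructs. It is maintained in E. coli as a high-copy plasmid through the ColE1/pUC-type origin and selected with ampicillin via the bla β-lactamase gene under its own promoter. The annotated sequence is about 7.1 kb, consistent with the pUC19 backbone plus the insert.

The payload is a roughly 4.4 kb fragment of WUS upstream sequence, which the depositor places between two BsaI recognition sites. BsaI is a type IIS enzyme that cuts outside its recognition sequence, so digestion releases the promoter with defined overhangs. These allow it to be ligated in a fixed order and orientation with other modules in a one-pot Golden Gate reaction. The automated feature table does not annotate the promoter itself, leaving that interval blank, but it does identify the flanking vector elements. Upstream of the insert these are the CAP binding site, lac promoter, lac operator and an SP6 promoter. Downstream are a T7 promoter on the opposite strand and a lacZα fragment. Short lacI, bom and rop fragments are backbone remnants with no evident role in the module.

The plasmid carries no coding sequence, terminator or plant selection marker of its own. It serves as a donor of the WUS promoter, to be combined with other GreenGate modules so that the assembled transgene is driven by this regulatory sequence in plants. The record does not state how the insert was originally cloned.
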