Addgene plasmid #48814: pGGA003
Purpose: Provides the WUS promoter as GreenGate module.
Depositing lab: Jan Lohmann. Depositing organization: Universitaet Heidelberg. Publication: GreenGate - A Novel, Versatile, and Efficient Cloning System for Plant Transgenesis. Lampropoulos A, Sutikovic Z, Wenzl C, Maegele I, Lohmann JU, Forner J. PLoS One. 2013 Dec 20;8(12):e83043. doi: 10.1371/journal.pone.0083043. PubMed 24376629.
Backbone
  Vector backbone: pUC19
  Backbone size w/o insert (bp): 2686
  Vector type: Golden Gate compatible cloning vector
Growth in bacteria
  Bacterial resistance: Ampicillin, 100 μg/mL
  Growth temperature: 37°C
  Growth strain: Mach1
  Copy number: High Copy
Gene/Insert
  Gene/Insert name: WUS promoter (alt name: At2g17950 4.4 kb promoter)
  Species: A. thaliana (mustard weed)
  Insert size (bp): 4430
  Cloning method: Unknown
Terms and licenses: Academic/Nonprofit Terms; Industry Terms: Not Available to Industry
Depositor comments: This plasmid is designed for Golden Gate cloning using the BsaI enzyme. Plasmid Features (listed as bp in full plasmid sequence): BsaI site #1 = 2241-2251bp WUS promoter = 2252-6681bp BsaI site #2 = 6682-6692bp
How to cite: pGGA003 was a gift from Jan Lohmann (Addgene plasmid # 48814 ; http://n2t.net/addgene:48814 ; RRID:Addgene_48814)
