>Addgene plasmid #48814 | pGGA003 | depositor partial sequence | sequence record 71197 | WUS promoter
CCCATGTTTACGTTTACGTTCACGTTAATGTCGTAGATATACAGACATAATATCTTGCCGAAAAATAAAT
TAAAGAAGTAAATAAAAAAAACCTAACAGAATTATATATGCAAACAACAAAGCATATAGAAAAGTAAATT
AAGAAACATTTTAAAAAGAATATAGTATTGTATTTTACATAAATATTTCTATAAATTAATATTCATTAAC
TTATACAATAAATTAATATTAATTTATAGGATAAATTAATATCACTATAAATTGATAAAATTTCATGGTC
CCAACATTATTAATTTATAAAGTTTCTACTGTAGTTTTAATTCATGTGCATAGTAGTTTATAGTTTCTAC
TTCTTCTTAAAGAATTTCAATAAAATAGTTATATAAATCTCAGATATCATTAGTATTTATATCCTACTAT
ATTATTTGGGAAGTACATTTTAAATCTAACCTTAATTTTTGTAATTAATTACATGACAATGCCATTAAAA
AAAATTAATCAAAAGAAAATTTTTTAATAACGTCATTAAGGTTACCAAAATCATTTAACGACAATATTTA
TCTCTTAATTATAGGGCTTATTGGATCTAAAGACGGGTCATTAAAGATTTTCTAAACTGAAGCAAAATAT
ACCGAATATTCAAATATCTATCTGTTACCAAATTATAAACAAATAAGTTCATATTTAATTTTTTATATAC
GAAATCAATTAAATCTTAATCACATAAAAATTAACACAAAAAAAAGTATTCAACAATTAAAAAATTATCA
AATCTCTGTGTTATAGAAGTTTTTATACTATATTCGAATAAAGTGTAATATACCTTTTCAATTTGTATTC
TTTAACTAATTTAAGCTAACTAATATATTTGCTAATCTTATACCTATCAAAACCGACTATCTTTTCTTAT
CTTTATAGTATTTTTGCAAGACTTTTAGGTGGATTTGGGTTAAAGTGCATTCGGGTCATATGGTACATTC
CTTATTAAATAAATATGGTGCACTCCTATGTTATTAGCTAAAATGTTTAGATTATAATTTAGAGTCATAT
CATAAATAAAATTAATATTAATAAAATAAATGGCTTTTTGGCAAGACGGATCTGGAGGGACGGGTTTTTG
AATCAACATTAATAAAAAAGTAAAATATAATTAATCCACCGTTTCAATACGGGTTAAATCTTTAATCTTT
TTTTTTTTAAGACCACTAATATTAAACATATCAAATCATCCTAATTTAGAAAAGAGTATATAAAACTAAA
AATGTTATGTGGTATGTATAATGTTACTATATATAAAATTAAAGTATAAAATATAAATGTATTAGAGAAT
GATAAAATTTTCAAAACTTATATATATAATAAATAATTCTTAAATTTTAAAAATTACTACTTTAAAAAAA
ATCAAGGGACGGGTAAAGAAATTACAGAACGGGTTTTATTTTGGAATTGGGTTATATGGTAGATGTATTT
TAATCAATATTTAGAATATTTATAAAATTTTATTAATATGTTGTTTTGATAAGAGTTAAAAACTTCAGTT
TTTTAACAATTGTCTAATGTATTCGTGGTATAGTGTTACTTAATAACAATTATAAACTGTAAAATATAAA
TATTTTATAAAAATAAAATTAGCAAGTTTTAATATATATTACCTTTAAAAAATAAATCGTCCCGCGTTAT
ATCGCGGGTTAAAATCTAGTCGATTTATATTTACAAGATCTTAGGTTGAAAATAACATACAAACTACCTT
CGTCTATAAATTAAATATAAATTGGCATAATATCTGGAAAATTTCTTACAATCAAGTCATGACGATTGAC
GAATATTGAAAGCTCAAACACTAATGTTGTACGTTGATGAACTAATTAAAAATTCAATAAATGCTCTAAA
CATATAAACAGTGTAACGTAAGGTGTAAATAGCGAATAACATATGACAGACTGAATATAAGGCTCGGATC
GTAGAGGGGACCATGTTCCAAACCCAATTTTCCCCCATTAATTTCCGGGAAACCAAAATAATAAAAGCTA
ATTATAAACGTTTTCATGAAATTAGGGCAAAAGTACAAACTGAAACTAATGATGCCCTAAATGAAAATGA
AATCTCTGCAATAAAGAAGAGTGGCTTTAGGGGCCACGTAGACATTAGTTACAAAAGCTCTGCGTCTTTT
AGCCCTCTGCCTCTTCAACAGTACTTTACGACAATGAAAAAGATCGTGATGCGTAAATTAAGATCCCCTG
TTTCTCACTGCATGCTCGTTACCGTACGTACTCATAGGAGTTTATAAATCAAAGGGCCTATAGAGAGTAT
TCTAAGTAGCAACCACTACGTAAAGTTTTACCAAAAAAAAAAACCAGTATGTAAATGTGACCATATGTTC
ATGTAGTTGCTTGTGTACATCTTTTTTTTTTTTTTTAACTTCAAACTTTATGCTTTATTATAGTGAAGAA
GTATAATCCTCATGGAGTGTACATCTATATATACACTGCATACGCATGTAGAGTAACAAGACATTCTTTG
TTTCTTGTCAAAAGACATTCACAATCCAACTAGAGATATGATTTTATCATTTGTTAGTTAGTTTATAGTT
TGGTGACTTGGTGTAATCTCCTAGTTGGATAAAAATATTGGACCGTTGATTCGATAGAAATGCCAAACGA
CATTACAAATCGGATATATCGATTGGATGGAATCCAAAAGTTTATCCAATATAATCGACTAAAGTTAAAA
AATGAGTAATCCACCAGTCTAACTAAATACTTTCTTTACCAACAAAAATTTGGGATACAACTGAGTTTAT
TTAGGTGATAAAAGATTATAAGACTTAACCTTTTAACAAAAAAAATTTTTTAAGACTTCAATCCTTAGAT
TGTTTTCCAAATATTAATAGTTACAATAGTTAGTTTGTAAAACCTATTTTTAATTTTCCGATACTCTTTG
CACGTTGTGTTGAATCCGAGAAATCATGGGGGCTATATAAACAAAACTATACTATGAAATAGCCAAGCAA
CTTCAGTGATCGGATCTTTGGTTTTTTATTTTAAAAAAAATAAATATTTTATCAGCCGTATCTTCAGGGC
CATTCCCCATAAAAACTATAATAGCTTCTATGAAATTTGTAGATTCCTAAAAAAATCTTTATATATCTTT
TATATACAATATGTGGCTGTTACGTAGAACAATAAGACTATACAAAAGTTGGGTATTGTTCCTTTTCAAT
TACAAAAGTCATATTCACTAAAACAAAGCCCTTCAAACTTTTTAAAAAAAATGAATAAATCACGCATTTA
TACAAAAAGATCCATCCATGCTCCTATAAATTCGAGCATATAATTAACTAAAGAATACTCAACATGTTCA
TAAGTACACCTGTCTTCACACTCGTTTCACACATTGTAATTGACATAAATTTTAATATCTTTTAAAGCAA
AGCATAAGTAAAATTATATAGAGTATTTCTTCAACACATTTCCGGACGATATCACCACGAAAAATATCCT
ATATCACCTATGTGTCATGACTCATGACCATAAGGAAGGAAAAATGTATTTTTATGATCAAACGGTTTTC
ACTTTTTTTATTATTCATTCTAGAAAAAAATTATAATCGTTTTCTTTCATTCCTACGATACAATAATTCA
TAACGATCTTTTAGAATTTTTGTTTTGTTTTCTGTGTGTATGGGTAAATATCTTTCATACGTAGACAGAT
ACATAACAATTAAAGCTGGTGAAGTAATAATTGTGAAGAGACAGAGAAATTGAAAAAAGAGAGTTTGTTT
TTCGTCTAAGTAAATACCGATGATGCCCTCACCTTTCTAATTCCCTCCTTTGTCCCTTTCCATTTTCATG
TTTATTTCTAACTTCTCTGTCCCTTTCAATCCTTCTCCACCAGATATCCTCTGATTCGATCCCCCACAAA
TTTTTTCATAAAAATTATTATTATTCTCACTAAAACTCTCAAGAGTAGTTTCGATTTTTCCTCTGAATAA
AAAAAAATCAAATAATATATTTGACAAGAGAATTTCCTTCCTAAACATAACATTTTATTTGAATGTTAAT
TCAATTGATTATTTTTCTTTCTTATATCCTTTTCTTTGGCAAAATTTATTTCTTATATCCAAGCACATTT
TTCAATAGGGTTTTGTATGTATGAAATCATATCTACATGCATAAAAGAATAATATAGTGAATAACTGATT
TTCTAGAATATTGTAAAACCTTCTTTTTGGGTCCCCATTTATATATATAACTCAATACCTTACTATCTCT
CTATATATATATAATCTTCTCTCTCACACAAAACCTAAAATCTCTTTACTACCAGCAAGTTGTTTTCTTG
CTAACTTCAAACTTCTCTTTCTCTTGTTCCTCTCTAAGTCTTGATCTTATTTACCGTTAACTTTGTGAAC
AAAAGTCGAATCAAACACAC
