>Addgene plasmid #48814 | pGGA003 | addgene partial sequence | sequence record 72368 | Lac-promoter 5'-CACTTTATGCTTCCGGCTCG-3'
ATTTCACACGAGCTATTTAGGTGACACTATAGAAGTGAAGCTTGGTCTCAACCTCCCATGTTTACGTTTA
CGTTCACGTTAATGTCGTAGATATACAGACATAATATCTTGCCGAAAAATAAATTAAAGAAGTAAATAAA
AAAAACCTAACAGAATTATATATGCAAACAACAAAGCATATAGAAAAGTAAATTAAGAAACATTTTAAAA
AGAATATAGTATTGTATTTTACATAAATATTTCTATAAATTAATATTCATTAACTTATACAATAAATTAA
TATTAATTTATAGGATAAATTAATATCACTATAAATTGATAAAATTTCATGGTCCCAACATTATTAATTT
ATAAAGTTTCTACTGTAGTTTTAATTCATGTGCATAGTAGTTTATAGTTTCTACTTCTTCTTAAAGAATT
TCAATAAAATAGTTATATAAATCTCAGATATCATTAGTATTTATATCCTACTATATTATTTGGGAAGTAC
ATTTTAAATCTAACCTTAATTTTTGTAATTAATTACATGACAATGCCATTAAAAAAAATTAATCAAAAGA
AAATTTTTTAATAACGTCATTAAGGTTACCAAAATCATTTAACGACAATATTTATCTCTTAATTATAGGG
CTTATTGGATCTAAAGACGGGTCATTAAAGATTTTCTAAACTGAAGCAAAATATACCGAATATTCAAATA
TCTATCTGTTACCAAATTATAAACAAATAAGTTCATATTTAATTTTTTATATACGAAATCAATTAAATCT
TAATCACATAAAAATTAACACAAAAAAAAGTATTCAACAATTAAAAAATTATCAAATCTCTGTGTTATAG
AAGTTTTTATAC
