>Addgene plasmid #48814 | pGGA003 | addgene partial sequence | sequence record 72482 | M13pUC-Fwd 5'-CCCAGTCACGACGTTGTAAAACG-3'
CTATAGGGCGAGAATTCGGTCTCATGTTGTGTGTTTGATTCGACTTTTGTTCACAAAGTTAACGGTAAAT
AAGATCAAGACTTAGAGAGGAACAAGAGAAAGAGAAGTTTGAAGTTAGCAAGAAAACAACTTGCTGGTAG
TAAAGAGATTTTAGGTTTTGTGTGAGAGAGAAGATTATATATATATAGAGAGATAGTAAGGTATTGAGTT
ATATATATAAATGGGGACCCAAAAAGAAGGTTTTACAATATTCTAGAAAATCAGTTATTCACTATATTAT
TCTTTTATGCATGTAGATATGATTTCATACATACAAAACCCTATTGAAAAATGTGCTTGGATATAAGAAA
TAAATTTTGCCAAAGAAAAGGATATAAGAAAGAAAAATAATCAATTGAATTAACATTCAAATAAAATGTT
ATGTTTAGGAAGGAAATTCTCTTGTCAAATATATTATTTGATTTTTTTTTATTCAGAGGAAAAATCGAAA
CTACTCTTGAGAGTTTTAGTGAGAATAATAATAATTTTTATGAAAAAATTTGTGGGGGATCGAATCAGAG
GATATCTGGTGGAGAAGGATTGAAAGGGACAGAGAAGTTAGAAATAAACATGAAAATGGAAAGGGACAAA
GGAGGGAATTAGAAAGGTGAGGGCATCATCGGTATTTACTTAGACGAAAAACAAACTCTCTTTTTTCAAT
TTCTCTGTCTCTTCACAATTATTACTTCACCAGCTTTAATTGTTATGTATCTGTCTACGTATGAAAGATA
TTTACCCATACACACAGAAAAC
